Addgene plasmid #222621: pcDNA5-FRT/T0-EGFP-GNB1L
Purpose: Mammalian expression vector of flag-tagged GNB1L
Depositing lab: Daniel Durocher. Depositing organization: Sinai Health System. Publication: Genome-scale mapping of DNA damage suppressors through phenotypic CRISPR-Cas9 screens. Zhao Y, Tabet D, Rubio Contreras D, Lao L, Kousholt AN, Weile J, Melo H, Hoeg L, Feng S, Cote AG, Lin ZY, Setiaputra D, Jonkers J, Gingras AC, Gomez Herreros F, Roth FP, Durocher D. Mol Cell. 2023 Aug 3;83(15):2792-2809.e9. doi: 10.1016/j.molcel.2023.06.025. Epub 2023 Jul 20. PubMed 37478847.
Backbone
  Vector backbone: pcDNA5 Flag-FRT-T0
  Backbone manufacturer: ThermoFisher
  Backbone size w/o insert (bp): 5629
  Total vector size (bp): 6613
  Vector type: Mammalian Expression
  Selectable markers: Hygromycin
Growth in bacteria
  Bacterial resistance: Ampicillin, 100 μg/mL
  Growth temperature: 37°C
  Growth strain: NEB Stable
  Copy number: High Copy
Gene/Insert
  Gene/Insert name: GNB1L
  Species: H. sapiens (human)
  Insert size (bp): 984
  Entrez Gene: GNB1L (a.k.a. DGCRK3, FKSG1, GY2, WDR14, WDVCF)
  Promoter: CMV
  Tag / fusion protein: EGFP (N terminal on insert)
  Cloning method: Other
  Sequencing primers: 5′ N/A
Terms and licenses: Academic/Nonprofit Terms; Industry Terms
How to cite: pcDNA5-FRT/T0-EGFP-GNB1L was a gift from Daniel Durocher (Addgene plasmid # 222621 ; http://n2t.net/addgene:222621 ; RRID:Addgene_222621)
