[The description below was written by a language model from this plasmid's Addgene catalogue record and pLannotate feature annotations shown in this document.]
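Description:
pcDNA5-FRT/T0-EGFP-GNB1L is a mammalian expression plasmid built on the pcDNA5/FRT/TO backbone, designed for tetracycline-regulated expression of human GNB1L and for site-specific integration into host cell lines carrying a genomic FRT site. It is propagated in E. coli through a high-copy ColE1/pUC-type origin with ampicillin selection (AmpR under its own bla promoter). Small fragments of lac regulatory elements, an f1 origin and a bom site are backbone remnants.

The expression cassette consists of the CMV enhancer and immediate-early promoter followed by short hits annotated as tet-operator-containing promoter fragments. These correspond to the tandem tet operator sites of the "TO" design, which keep the promoter repressed in cells expressing Tet repressor until tetracycline or doxycycline is added. Downstream lie an EGFP coding sequence and then the GNB1L open reading frame, giving an N-terminal EGFP fusion, terminated by the bGH polyadenylation signal. An FRT site sits directly upstream of a hygromycin phosphotransferase gene with an SV40 poly(A). No full-length promoter is annotated in front of it. In this system, FLP-mediated recombination at the genomic FRT site supplies the promoter and start codon, so hygromycin resistance marks correct single-copy integration.

The record contains discrepancies. The stated purpose and backbone name refer to a Flag tag, whereas the plasmid name, the tag field and the annotated features indicate EGFP, and no Flag feature is annotated. The sequenced record is 7,288 nt, longer than the listed total size of 6,613 bp. The construct comes from a study mapping DNA damage suppressors by CRISPR screening. It is suited to generating isogenic, inducible cell lines for localisation or interaction studies of GNB1L.
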