Features (pLannotate 1.2.2; 22 found; start..end, strand, type, name):
    598..1186    +  rep_origin     ori: high-copy-number ColE1/pMB1/pBR322/pUC origin of replication
   1369..1461    +  CDS            lacI (fragment): lac repressor; lacI; The lac repressor binds to the lac operator to inhibit transcription in E. coli. This inhibition can be relieved by adding lactose or isopropyl-β-D-thiogalactopyranoside (IPTG).
   1474..1495    +  protein_bind   CAP binding site: CAP binding activates transcription in the presence of cAMP. E. coli catabolite activator protein
   1510..1540    +  promoter       lac promoter: promoter for the E. coli lac operon
   1548..1564    +  protein_bind   lac operator: The lac repressor binds to the lac operator to inhibit transcription in E. coli. This inhibition can be relieved by adding lactose or isopropyl-β-D-thiogalactopyranoside (IPTG). lac repressor encoded by lacI
   1637..1758    -  polyA_signal   SV40 poly(A) signal: SV40 polyadenylation signal
   1753..1878    -  CDS            ble (fragment): BLE_KLEPN - Experimental evidence at protein level: Swiss-Prot protein existence level 1. Binding protein with a strong affinity to the bleomycin family of antibiotics. Binds to CL990; an antimitotic-antibiotic compound. From Klebsiella pneumoniae.
   1888..2910    -  CDS            HygR: hygromycin B phosphotransferase confers resistance to hygromycin
   2918..2965    -  protein_bind   FRT: FLP-mediated recombination occurs in the 8-bp core sequence TCTAGAAA (Turan and Bode, 2011). FLP recombinase from the Saccharomyces cerevisiae 2μ plasmid
   2970..3203    -  rep_origin     f1 ori (fragment) (sequence partly withheld): f1 bacteriophage origin of replication; arrow indicates direction of (+) strand synthesis
   3224..3245    -  promoter       SV40 promoter (fragment): SV40 enhancer and early promoter
   3249..3473    -  polyA_signal   bGH poly(A) signal: bovine growth hormone polyadenylation signal
   3831..4811    -  CDS            GNB1L: GNB1L_HUMAN - Also known as GY2, KIAA1645, WDR14. Experimental evidence at protein level: Swiss-Prot protein existence level 1. From Homo sapiens (Human).
   5013..5729    -  CDS            EGFP: EGFP is a basic (constitutively fluorescent) green fluorescent protein published in 1996, derived from Aequorea victoria. It is reported to be a rapidly-maturing weak dimer with moderate acid sensitivity.
   5818..5851    -  promoter       TRE3GV promoter (fragment): 3rd-generation Tet-responsive promoter that can be activated by binding of Tet-On® 3G, optimized for retroviral and lentiviral vectors
   5859..5878    -  promoter       PLtetO-1 promoter (fragment): modified phage lambda PL promoter with tet operator sites (Lutz and Bujard, 1997)
   5880..5899    -  promoter       PLtetO-1 promoter (fragment): modified phage lambda PL promoter with tet operator sites (Lutz and Bujard, 1997)
   5901..6104    -  promoter       CMV promoter: human cytomegalovirus (CMV) immediate early promoter
   6105..6484    -  enhancer       CMV enhancer: human cytomegalovirus immediate early enhancer
   6639..6691    +  misc_feature   bom (fragment): basis of mobility region from pBR322
   6750..6854    +  promoter       AmpR promoter: bla
   6855..427     +  CDS            AmpR (across the origin): β-lactamase; bla; confers resistance to ampicillin, carbenicillin, and related antibiotics
>Addgene plasmid #222621 | pcDNA5-FRT/T0-EGFP-GNB1L | addgene full sequence | sequence record 440850 | Addgene NGS Result
GCTAACCGCTTTTTTGCACAACATGGGGGATCATGTAACTCGCCTTGATCGTTGGGAACCGGAGCTGAAT
GAAGCCATACCAAACGACGAGCGTGACACCACGATGCCTGTAGCAATGGCAACAACGTTGCGCAAACTAT
TAACTGGCGAACTACTTACTCTAGCTTCCCGGCAACAATTAATAGACTGGATGGAGGCGGATAAAGTTGC
AGGACCACTTCTGCGCTCGGCCCTTCCGGCTGGCTGGTTTATTGCTGATAAATCTGGAGCCGGTGAGCGT
GGGTCTCGCGGTATCATTGCAGCACTGGGGCCAGATGGTAAGCCCTCCCGTATCGTAGTTATCTACACGA
CGGGGAGTCAGGCAACTATGGATGAACGAAATAGACAGATCGCTGAGATAGGTGCCTCACTGATTAAGCA
TTGGTAACTGTCAGACCAAGTTTACTCATATATACTTTAGATTGATTTAAAACTTCATTTTTAATTTAAA
AGGATCTAGGTGAAGATCCTTTTTGATAATCTCATGACCAAAATCCCTTAACGTGAGTTTTCGTTCCACT
GAGCGTCAGACCCCGTAGAAAAGATCAAAGGATCTTCTTGAGATCCTTTTTTTCTGCGCGTAATCTGCTG
CTTGCAAACAAAAAAACCACCGCTACCAGCGGTGGTTTGTTTGCCGGATCAAGAGCTACCAACTCTTTTT
CCGAAGGTAACTGGCTTCAGCAGAGCGCAGATACCAAATACTGTTCTTCTAGTGTAGCCGTAGTTAGGCC
ACCACTTCAAGAACTCTGTAGCACCGCCTACATACCTCGCTCTGCTAATCCTGTTACCAGTGGCTGCTGC
CAGTGGCGATAAGTCGTGTCTTACCGGGTTGGACTCAAGACGATAGTTACCGGATAAGGCGCAGCGGTCG
GGCTGAACGGGGGGTTCGTGCACACAGCCCAGCTTGGAGCGAACGACCTACACCGAACTGAGATACCTAC
AGCGTGAGCTATGAGAAAGCGCCACGCTTCCCGAAGGGAGAAAGGCGGACAGGTATCCGGTAAGCGGCAG
GGTCGGAACAGGAGAGCGCACGAGGGAGCTTCCAGGGGGAAACGCCTGGTATCTTTATAGTCCTGTCGGG
TTTCGCCACCTCTGACTTGAGCGTCGATTTTTGTGATGCTCGTCAGGGGGGCGGAGCCTATGGAAAAACG
CCAGCAACGCGGCCTTTTTACGGTTCCTGGCCTTTTGCTGGCCTTTTGCTCACATGTTCTTTCCTGCGTT
ATCCCCTGATTCTGTGGATAACCGTATTACCGCCTTTGAGTGAGCTGATACCGCTCGCCGCAGCCGAACG
ACCGAGCGCAGCGAGTCAGTGAGCGAGGAAGCGGAAGAGCGCCCAATACGCAAACCGCCTCTCCCCGCGC
GTTGGCCGATTCATTAATGCAGCTGGCACGACAGGTTTCCCGACTGGAAAGCGGGCAGTGAGCGCAACGC
AATTAATGTGAGTTAGCTCACTCATTAGGCACCCCAGGCTTTACACTTTATGCTTCCGGCTCGTATGTTG
TGTGGAATTGTGAGCGGATAACAATTTCACACAGGAAACAGCTATGACCATGATTACGCCAAGCTCTAGC
TAGAGGTCGACGGTATACAGACATGATAAGATACATTGATGAGTTTGGACAAACCACAACTAGAATGCAG
TGAAAAAAATGCTTTATTTGTGAAATTTGTGATGCTATTGCTTTATTTGTAACCATTATAAGCTGCAATA
AACAAGTTGGGGTGGGCGAAGAACTCCAGCATGAGATCCCCGCGCTGGAGGATCATCCAGCCGGCGTCCC
GGAAAACGATTCCGAAGCCCAACCTTTCATAGAAGGCGGCGGTGGAATCGAAATCTCGTAGTACGTGCTA
TTCCTTTGCCCTCGGACGAGTGCTGGGGCGTCGGTTTCCACTATCGGCGAGTACTTCTACACAGCCATCG
GTCCAGACGGCCGCGCTTCTGCGGGCGATTTGTGTACGCCCGACAGTCCCGGCTCCGGATCGGACGATTG
CGTCGCATCGACCCTGCGCCCAAGCTGCATCATCGAAATTGCCGTCAACCAAGCTCTGATAGAGTTGGTC
AAGACCAATGCGGAGCATATACGCCCGGAGCCGCGGCGATCCTGCAAGCTCCGGATGCCTCCGCTCGAAG
TAGCGCGTCTGCTGCTCCATACAAGCCAACCACGGCCTCCAGAAGAAGATGTTGGCGACCTCGTATTGGG
AATCCCCGAACATCGCCTCGCTCCAGTCAATGACCGCTGTTATGCGGCCATTGTCCGTCAGGACATTGTT
GGAGCCGAAATCCGCGTGCACGAGGTGCCGGACTTCGGGGCAGTCCTCGGCCCAAAGCATCAGCTCATCG
AGAGCCTGCGCGACGGACGCACTGACGGTGTCGTCCATCACAGTTTGCCAGTGATACACATGGGGATCAG
CAATCGCGCATATGAAATCACGCCATGTAGTGTATTGACCGATTCCTTGCGGTCCGAATGGGCCGAACCC
GCTCGTCTGGCTAAGATCGGCCGCAGCGATCGCATCCATGGCCTCCGCGACCGGCTGCAGAACAGCGGGC
AGTTCGGTTTCAGGCAGGTCTTGCAACGTGACACCCTGTGCACGGCGGGAGATGCAATAGGTCAGGCTCT
CGCTGAACTCCCCAATGTCAAGCACTTCCGGAATCGGGAGCGCGGCCGATGCAAAGTGCCGATAAACATA
ACGATCTTTGTAGAAACCATCGGCGCAGCTATTTACCCGCAGGACATATCCACGCCCTCCTACATCGAAG
CTGAAAGCACGAGATTCTTCGCCCTCCGAGAGCTGCATCAGGTCGGAGACGCTGTCGAACTTTTCGATCA
GAAACTTCTCGACAGACGTCGCGGTGAGTTCAGGCTTTTTGGCCAAGGAAGTTCCTATACTTTCTAGAGA
ATAGGAACTTCGGAATAGGAACTTCTAGGTACGTGAACCATCACCCT
[91 nt withheld, positions 2988-3078]
G
[124 nt withheld, positions 3080-3203]
GGGGATACCCCCTAGAGCCCCAGCTGGTTCTTTCCGCCTCAGAAGCCATAGAGCCCACCGCATCCCCAGC
ATGCCTGCTATTGTCTTCCCAATCCTCCCCCTTGCTGTCCTGCCCCACCCCACCCCCCAGAATAGAATGA
CACCTACTCAGACAATGCGATGCAATTTCCTCATTTTATTAGGAAAGGACAGTGGGAGTGGCACCTTCCA
GGGTCAAGGAAGGCACGGGGGAGGGGCAAACAACAGATGGCTGGCAACTAGAAGGCACAGTCGAGGCTGA
TCAGCGGGTTTAAACGGGCCCTCTAGACTCGAGTTTTTTTTTTTTTTTTTTTGGCAATGGAAATTTATTA
TAAAATACCCTCAGCTGGCAACACAGCAGGCCCAAGCCAACGTCTCCTGCAGGCCTCGGACGGCCAGGGC
TCTGGCTGGCCCCCAGAGTCACCGTCCTGTGATGAGGCACTCCACAAAAGGAAATACCAACCTCATGAAG
ACAGCGGGGACTCCATGGTCCTTGGGCCATGACTTGCTGGTCCTCAGAGGCCCTTGAGGTTTCAGGCCAA
GGCTGGGGCCTGATGCCCACCTCCCTGCCCGCCCTCCTCGTCTCCCGGGAAGGGAGTGGGTGAGTCATGC
GCGTGGGTAGAGTGACCAGAGGCTGATCCGCTGATCCTTGGAGCCCGCGGCCAGCAAGCCATCGGCGGTG
AAGGCCACGCACTGGACAGCGGCGCTGTGGAAGGCCAGCACGGCCAGTGGCTGCATCGTCCGCCAGTGGA
ACACGCGGATGCGGTGGTCCCAGCCTGCGGTGGCCAGGATCTTGCGATCTGGCCGGATCGTGACCTCGGC
GATCCCGGGATTGGTGAGTTCATGAGTCCCACGCACCTGCAGGGCCTGCTGCCAGTCCAGGCTCCAGACA
GCCAGCGCCTTCCCCGCGGAGCCTGAGATGCCCCTGGCCTTCTGGGAGTCAAAGTCAAGGTCCATGACGG
GCTCCTCATGGCAGGCGATGCGGCTGCACACCTTCTGCTCAGAGACGTCCCACAGGACCACCGATCCATC
CTCATAGCCGGCCAGAAGGAGTGGGCGGGAGCTGCAGTCGGCCTGCCACAGCCGCAGGCACATGGGCATG
CCCAGCTTGGCATCTGCCTTCGGCTTCAGGGCGCACACTGACGTCTTGGAGGGCATCTCCAGAATCTGAA
CCTCGTCGCTGCCCCTCCCTGGCACGGCAAGCGTCCAGCGTGGCTGGCCCCCGGCCAGGATGCTGCTCCG
GCAGAAGCCCACACTCTCCAAGCACACGGAGTCCACGACAGCGCTCCTGCCCTCCGCGAGGTCCCACAGG
CACAGCTTCAGGTCCCGGCCCTGACTGAGGAGCTGGCGCCCCTGGGGCAGCGTCTGCAGCCAGGTCACAC
ACTGGCCGCCGTGGCCATCCAGGGTGGTAACCGCTCTCCGCGTCTGCAGGCTCCAGATGTGTACCAGGCC
ACTCTGAGACCCTGAGAAGAGGAGCGGGCGCCCCTGAGCCTGGGCTCCTTCGCAGAAGTGCAGCGCATGC
ACCGGTGACTGGGTGCCTCGGAGGACAAACTGGGGGTCTGGAGGTGGCGGCGGGCAGGGGGCCGTCATGC
TGGGCAGGATGCAGTTACCTGAGGCTACGCGAATCGCCCGCGAAGAGGGTCCTGGGATCCGTAGCCACAG
ACCGTGGGACGGGCCTCCCTCTGAGGGCGAGAGTCCAGGCGCCACCCTCTTGCCGGAGTCGGGAACCCTC
GTGCCGAATTCCAGCACACTGGCGGCCGTTACTAGTGGATCCTTAATTAATGGCGCGCCCTTGTACAGCT
CGTCCATGCCGAGAGTGATCCCGGCGGCGGTCACGAACTCCAGCAGGACCATGTGATCGCGCTTCTCGTT
GGGGTCTTTGCTCAGGGCGGACTGGGTGCTCAGGTAGTGGTTGTCGGGCAGCAGCACGGGGCCGTCGCCG
ATGGGGGTGTTCTGCTGGTAGTGGTCGGCGAGCTGCACGCTGCCGTCCTCGATGTTGTGGCGGATCTTGA
AGTTCACCTTGATGCCGTTCTTCTGCTTGTCGGCCATGATATAGACGTTGTGGCTGTTGTAGTTGTACTC
CAGCTTGTGCCCCAGGATGTTGCCGTCCTCCTTGAAGTCGATGCCCTTCAGCTCGATGCGGTTCACCAGG
GTGTCGCCCTCGAACTTCACCTCGGCGCGGGTCTTGTAGTTGCCGTCGTCCTTGAAGAAGATGGTGCGCT
CCTGGACGTAGCCTTCGGGCATGGCGGACTTGAAGAAGTCGTGCTGCTTCATGTGGTCGGGGTAGCGGCT
GAAGCACTGCACGCCGTAGGTCAGGGTGGTCACGAGGGTGGGCCAGGGCACGGGCAGCTTGCCGGTGGTG
CAGATGAACTTCAGGGTCAGCTTGCCGTAGGTGGCATCGCCCTCGCCCTCGCCGGACACGCTGAACTTGT
GGCCGTTTACGTCGCCGTCCAGCTCGACCAGGATGGGCACCACCCCGGTGAACAGCTCCTCGCCCTTGCT
CACCATGGTACCAAGCTTAAGTTTAAACGCTAGAGTCCGGAGGCTGGATCGGTCCCGGTGTCTTCTATGG
AGGTCAAAACAGCGTGGATGGCGTCTCCAGGCGATCTGACGGTTCACTAAACGAGCTCGTCGACGATCTC
TATCACTGATAGGGAGATCTCTATCACTGATAGGGAGAGCTCTGCTTATATAGACCTCCCACCGTACACG
CCTACCGCCCATTTGCGTCAATGGGGCGGAGTTGTTACGACATTTTGGAAAGTCCCGTTGATTTTGGTGC
CAAAACAAACTCCCATTGACGTCAATGGGGTGGAGACTTGGAAATCCCCGTGAGTCAAACCGCTATCCAC
GCCCATTGATGTACTGCCAAAACCGCATCACCATGGTAATAGCGATGACTAATACGTAGATGTACTGCCA
AGTAGGAAAGTCCCATAAGGTCATGTACTGGGCATAATGCCAGGCGGGCCATTTACCGTCATTGACGTCA
ATAGGGGGCGTACTTGGCATATGATACACTTGATGTACTGCCAAGTGGGCAGTTTACCGTAAATACTCCA
CCCATTGACGTCAATGGAAAGTCCCTATTGGCGTTACTATGGGAACATACGTCATTATTGACGTCAATGG
GCGGGGGTCGTTGGGCGGTCAGCCAGGCGGGCCATTTACCGTAAGTTATGTAACGCGGAACTCCATATAT
GGGCTATGAACTAATGACCCCGTAATTGATTACTATTAATAACTAGTCAATAATCAATGTCAACGCGTAT
ATCTGGCCCGTACATCGCGAAGCAGCGCAAAACGCCTAACCCTAAGCAGATTCTTCATGCAATTGTCGGT
CAAGCCTTGCCTTGTTGTAGCTTAAATTTTGCTCGCGCACTACTCAGCGACCTCCAACACACAAGCAGGG
AGCAGATACTGGCTTAACTATGCGGCATCAGAGCAGATTGTACTGAGAGTGCACCATAGGGGATCGGGAG
ATCTCCCGATCCGTCGACGTCAGGTGGCACTTTTCGGGGAAATGTGCGCGGAACCCCTATTTGTTTATTT
TTCTAAATACATTCAAATATGTATCCGCTCATGAGACAATAACCCTGATAAATGCTTCAATAATATTGAA
AAAGGAAGAGTATGAGTATTCAACATTTCCGTGTCGCCCTTATTCCCTTTTTTGCGGCATTTTGCCTTCC
TGTTTTTGCTCACCCAGAAACGCTGGTGAAAGTAAAAGATGCTGAAGATCAGTTGGGTGCACGAGTGGGT
TACATCGAACTGGATCTCAACAGCGGTAAGATCCTTGAGAGTTTTCGCCCCGAAGAACGTTTTCCAATGA
TGAGCACTTTTAAAGTTCTGCTATGTGGCGCGGTATTATCCCGTATTGACGCCGGGCAAGAGCAACTCGG
TCGCCGCATACACTATTCTCAGAATGACTTGGTTGAGTACTCACCAGTCACAGAAAAGCATCTTACGGAT
GGCATGACAGTAAGAGAATTATGCAGTGCTGCCATAACCATGAGTGATAACACTGCGGCCAACTTACTTC
TGACAACGATCGGAGGACCGAAGGA
